Addgene plasmid #229068: pAAV CAG Barcode6
Purpose: Expression mapping
Depositing lab: Scott Sternson. Depositing organization: University of California, San Diego (UCSD).
Backbone
  Vector backbone: pAAV
  Vector type: AAV
Growth in bacteria
  Bacterial resistance: Ampicillin, 100 μg/mL
  Growth temperature: 37°C
  Growth strain: NEB Stable
  Copy number: Unknown
Gene/Insert
  Gene/Insert name: CAG Barcode6
  gRNA/shRNA sequence: ATGTGCTCCTGTGGCAGATTGTCGAGAATCTCCAGTACCCACCACGCGCTCGGTGGCTCCTCGTTGTGGAAGGTGGGAAGGAGTGCTTCTGTCCCAGACTCCAAACGTGGGTGGGTTGCAACTTCGTCCACTTCTTGGGCGAGTATTGGAGTATAATAATAA
  Species: Synthetic
Terms and licenses: Academic/Nonprofit Terms; Industry Terms: Not Available to Industry
Depositor comments: Barcode sequence listed in "gRNA sequence" field.
How to cite: pAAV CAG Barcode6 was a gift from Scott Sternson (Addgene plasmid # 229068 ; http://n2t.net/addgene:229068 ; RRID:Addgene_229068)
