[The description below was written by a language model from this plasmid's Addgene catalogue record and pLannotate feature annotations shown in this document.]
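Description:
pAAV CAG Barcode6 is an adeno-associated virus transfer plasmid of about 4.9 kb, built on a pAAV backbone and intended for packaging into recombinant AAV for delivery to mammalian cells. In bacteria it is maintained through a high-copy ColE1/pUC-type origin and selected with ampicillin via the β-lactamase gene and its native promoter. An f1 phage origin is also present. The small lacZα and lacI fragments next to the viral repeats are backbone remnants with no apparent function. The record lists a recombination-deficient E. coli strain for propagation, which fits the tendency of AAV inverted terminal repeats to rearrange.

The payload lies between two AAV2 ITRs, which supply the signals for replication and encapsidation of the vector genome. One of them is annotated only as a fragment. Expression is driven by a CAG-type promoter made up of a partial CMV immediate-early enhancer, the chicken β-actin promoter and chimeric β-actin/β-globin intron sequence. The short HBB hit at the 3' end of the intron most likely reflects the rabbit β-globin portion of that element rather than a separate coding insert.

Downstream there is an unannotated interval before the WPRE, and this is presumably where the synthetic barcode sits, although the feature table does not mark it. The depositor notes that the barcode sequence was entered in the gRNA field for convenience, so it is not described as a guide or hairpin RNA. The WPRE and an SV40 polyadenylation signal (annotated on the reverse strand) follow, serving to stabilise and terminate the transcript. No fluorescent reporter or protein tag is annotated.

The stated purpose is expression mapping, and the name suggests it is one of a numbered set of barcoded vectors. The abundant barcode-bearing transcript would serve as a sequence-identifiable label for transduced cells, but the record does not specify the detection method.
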