Features (pLannotate 1.2.2; 16 found; start..end, strand, type, name):
    171..1031    -  CDS            AmpR: β-lactamase; bla; confers resistance to ampicillin, carbenicillin, and related antibiotics
   1032..1136    -  promoter       AmpR promoter: bla
   1189..1617    -  rep_origin     f1 ori (sequence partly withheld): f1 bacteriophage origin of replication; arrow indicates direction of (+) strand synthesis
   1622..1691    -  CDS            lacZα (fragment): LacZα fragment of β-galactosidase; lacZ fragment
   1686..1818    -  repeat_region  AAV2 ITR (fragment): inverted terminal repeat of adeno-associated virus serotype 2 inverted
   1879..2127    +  enhancer       CMV enhancer (fragment): human cytomegalovirus immediate early enhancer
   2129..2405    +  promoter       chicken β-actin promoter: No description available
   2406..2541    +  intron         hybrid intron (fragment): hybrid between chicken β-actin (CBA) and minute virus of mice (MMV) introns (Gray et al., 2011)
   2630..2760    +  intron         chimeric intron (fragment): chimera between introns from chicken β-actin and rabbit β-globin
   2758..2820    +  CDS            HBB (fragment): HBB_LEPEU - Experimental evidence at protein level: Swiss-Prot protein existence level 1. Involved in oxygen transport from the lung to the various peripheral tissues. From Lepus europaeus (European hare).
   3018..3606    +  misc_feature   WPRE: woodchuck hepatitis virus posttranscriptional regulatory element
   3649..3770    -  polyA_signal   SV40 poly(A) signal: SV40 polyadenylation signal
   3793..3861    -  CDS            large T antigen (fragment): large T antigen from SV40 (simian virus 40)
   3932..4061    +  repeat_region  AAV2 ITR: inverted terminal repeat of adeno-associated virus serotype 2 inverted
   4055..4111    -  CDS            lacI (fragment): lac repressor; lacI; The lac repressor binds to the lac operator to inhibit transcription in E. coli. This inhibition can be relieved by adding lactose or isopropyl-β-D-thiogalactopyranoside (IPTG).
   4294..4882    -  rep_origin     ori: high-copy-number ColE1/pMB1/pBR322/pUC origin of replication
>Addgene plasmid #229068 | pAAV CAG Barcode6 | addgene full sequence | sequence record 455091 | Addgene NGS Result
GAAGATCCTTTGATCTTTTCTACGGGGTCTGACGCTCAGTGGAACGAAAACTCACGTTAAGGGATTTTGG
TCATGAGATTATCAAAAAGGATCTTCACCTAGATCCTTTTAAATTAAAAATGAAGTTTTAAATCAATCTA
AAGTATATATGAGTAAACTTGGTCTGACAGTTACCAATGCTTAATCAGTGAGGCACCTATCTCAGCGATC
TGTCTATTTCGTTCATCCATAGTTGCCTGACTCCCCGTCGTGTAGATAACTACGATACGGGAGGGCTTAC
CATCTGGCCCCAGTGCTGCAATGATACCGCGAGACCCACGCTCACCGGCTCCAGATTTATCAGCAATAAA
CCAGCCAGCCGGAAGGGCCGAGCGCAGAAGTGGTCCTGCAACTTTATCCGCCTCCATCCAGTCTATTAAT
TGTTGCCGGGAAGCTAGAGTAAGTAGTTCGCCAGTTAATAGTTTGCGCAACGTTGTTGCCATTGCTACAG
GCATCGTGGTGTCACGCTCGTCGTTTGGTATGGCTTCATTCAGCTCCGGTTCCCAACGATCAAGGCGAGT
TACATGATCCCCCATGTTGTGCAAAAAAGCGGTTAGCTCCTTCGGTCCTCCGATCGTTGTCAGAAGTAAG
TTGGCCGCAGTGTTATCACTCATGGTTATGGCAGCACTGCATAATTCTCTTACTGTCATGCCATCCGTAA
GATGCTTTTCTGTGACTGGTGAGTACTCAACCAAGTCATTCTGAGAATAGTGTATGCGGCGACCGAGTTG
CTCTTGCCCGGCGTCAATACGGGATAATACCGCGCCACATAGCAGAACTTTAAAAGTGCTCATCATTGGA
AAACGTTCTTCGGGGCGAAAACTCTCAAGGATCTTACCGCTGTTGAGATCCAGTTCGATGTAACCCACTC
GTGCACCCAACTGATCTTCAGCATCTTTTACTTTCACCAGCGTTTCTGGGTGAGCAAAAACAGGAAGGCA
AAATGCCGCAAAAAAGGGAATAAGGGCGACACGGAAATGTTGAATACTCATACTCTTCCTTTTTCAATAT
TATTGAAGCATTTATCAGGGTTATTGTCTCATGAGCGGATACATATTTGAATGTATTTAGAAAAATAAAC
AAATAGGGGTTCCGCGCACATTTCCCCGAAAAGTGCCACCTAAATTGTAAGCGTTAATATTTTGTTAAAA
TTCGCGTTAAATTTTTGTTAAATCAGCTCATTTTTTAACCAATAGGCCGAAATCGGCAAAATCCCTTATA
AATCAAAAGAATAGACCGAGATAGGGT
[37 nt withheld, positions 1288-1324]
AAAGAACGTGGACTCCAACGTCAAAGG
[49 nt withheld, positions 1352-1400]
T
[91 nt withheld, positions 1402-1492]
G
[124 nt withheld, positions 1494-1617]
CCCATTCGCCATTCAGGCTGCGCAACTGTTGGGAAGGGCGATCGGTGCGGGCCTCTTCGCTATTACGCCA
GCTGCGCGCTCGCTCGCTCACTGAGGCCGCCCGGGCAAAGCCCGGGCGTCGGGCGACCTTTGGTCGCCCG
GCCTCAGTGAGCGAGCGAGCGCGCAGAGAGGGAGTGGCCAACTCCATCACTAGGGGTTCCTTGTAGTTAA
TGATTAACCCGCCATGCTACTTATCTACGTAGCCATGCTCTAGGAAGAGTACCATTGACGTCAATAATGA
CGTATGTTCCCATAGTAACGCCAATAGGGACTTTCCATTGACGTCAATGGGTGGAGTATTTACGGTAAAC
TGCCCACTTGGCAGTACATCAAGTGTATCATATGCCAAGTACGCCCCCTATTGACGTCAATGACGGTAAA
TGGCCCGCCTGGCATTATGCCCAGTACATGACCTTATGGGACTTTCCTACTTGGCAGTACATCTACGTAT
TAGTCATCGCTATTACCATGGTCGAGGTGAGCCCCACGTTCTGCTTCACTCTCCCCATCTCCCCCCCCTC
CCCACCCCCAATTTTGTATTTATTTATTTTTTAATTATTTTGTGCAGCGATGGGGGCGGGGGGGGGGGGG
GGGGCGCGCCGGGGGGGGCGGGGGGGGGGGGGGGGGGGGGGGGGGCGAGGCGGAGAGGTGCGGCGGCAGC
CAATCAGAGCGGCGCGCTCCGAAAGTTTCCTTTTATGGCGAGGCGGCGGCGGCGGCGGCCCTATAAAAAG
CGAAGCGCGCGGCGGGCGGGAGTCGCTGCGCGCTGCCTTCGCCCCGTGCCCCGCTCCGCCGCCGCCTCGC
GCCGCCCGCCCCGGCTCTGACTGACCGCGTTACTCCCACAGGTGAGCGGGCGGGACGGCCCTTCTCCTCC
GGGCTGTAATTAGCGCTTGGTTTAATGACGGCTTGTTTCTTTTCTGTGGCTGCGTGAAAGCCTTGAGGGG
CTCCGGGAGGGCCCTTTGTGCGGGGGGAGCGGCTCGGGGCTGTCCGCGGGGGGACGGCTGCCTTCGGGGG
GGACGGGGCAGGGCGGGGTTCGGCTTCTGGCGTGTGACCGGCGGCTCTAGAGCCTCTGCTAACCATGTTC
ATGCCTTCTTCTTTTTCCTACAGCTCCTGGGCAACGTGCTGGTTATTGTGCTGTCTCATCATTTTGGCAA
AGAATTGGATCCGCCACCACTAGTGCCACCATGTGCTCCTGTGGCAGATTGTCGAGAATCTCCAGTACCC
ACCACGCGCTCGGTGGCTCCTCGTTGTGGAAGGTGGGAAGGAGTGCTTCTGTCCCAGACTCCAAACGTGG
GTGGGTTGCAACTTCGTCCACTTCTTGGGCGAGTATTGGAGTATAATAATAAGCTAGCAAGCTTATCGAT
AATCAACCTCTGGATTACAAAATTTGTGAAAGATTGACTGGTATTCTTAACTATGTTGCTCCTTTTACGC
TATGTGGATACGCTGCTTTAATGCCTTTGTATCATGCTATTGCTTCCCGTATGGCTTTCATTTTCTCCTC
CTTGTATAAATCCTGGTTGCTGTCTCTTTATGAGGAGTTGTGGCCCGTTGTCAGGCAACGTGGCGTGGTG
TGCACTGTGTTTGCTGACGCAACCCCCACTGGTTGGGGCATTGCCACCACCTGTCAGCTCCTTTCCGGGA
CTTTCGCTTTCCCCCTCCCTATTGCCACGGCGGAACTCATCGCCGCCTGCCTTGCCCGCTGCTGGACAGG
GGCTCGGCTGTTGGGCACTGACAATTCCGTGGTGTTGTCGGGGAAATCATCGTCCTTTCCTTGGCTGCTC
GCCTGTGTTGCCACCTGGATTCTGCGCGGGACGTCCTTCTGCTACGTCCCTTCGGCCCTCAATCCAGCGG
ACCTTCCTTCCCGCGGCCTGCTGCCGGCTCTGCGGCCTCTTCCGCGTCTTCGCCTTCGCCCTCAGACGAG
TCGGATCTCCCTTTGGGCCGCCTCCCCGCATCGATACCGTCGACCCGGGCGGCCGCTTCGAGCAGACATG
ATAAGATACATTGATGAGTTTGGACAAACCACAACTAGAATGCAGTGAAAAAAATGCTTTATTTGTGAAA
TTTGTGATGCTATTGCTTTATTTGTAACCATTATAAGCTGCAATAAACAAGTTAACAACAACAATTGCAT
TCATTTTATGTTTCAGGTTCAGGGGGAGATGTGGGAGGTTTTTTAAAGCAAGTAAAACCTCTACAAATGT
GGTAAAATCGATAAGGATCTTCCTAGAGCATGGCTACGTAGATAAGTAGCATGGCGGGTTAATCATTAAC
TACAAGGAACCCCTAGTGATGGAGTTGGCCACTCCCTCTCTGCGCGCTCGCTCACTGAGGCCGGGCGACC
AAAGGTCGCCCGACGCCCGGGCTTTGCCCGGGCGGCCTCAGTGAGCGAGCGAGCGCGCAGCTGCATTAAT
GAATCGGCCAACGCGCGGGGAGAGGCGGTTTGCGTATTGGGCGCTCTTCCGCTTCCTCGCTCACTGACTC
GCTGCGCTCGGTCGTTCGGCTGCGGCGAGCGGTATCAGCTCACTCAAAGGCGGTAATACGGTTATCCACA
GAATCAGGGGATAACGCAGGAAAGAACATGTGAGCAAAAGGCCAGCAAAAGGCCAGGAACCGTAAAAAGG
CCGCGTTGCTGGCGTTTTTCCATAGGCTCCGCCCCCCTGACGAGCATCACAAAAATCGACGCTCAAGTCA
GAGGTGGCGAAACCCGACAGGACTATAAAGATACCAGGCGTTTCCCCCTGGAAGCTCCCTCGTGCGCTCT
CCTGTTCCGACCCTGCCGCTTACCGGATACCTGTCCGCCTTTCTCCCTTCGGGAAGCGTGGCGCTTTCTC
ATAGCTCACGCTGTAGGTATCTCAGTTCGGTGTAGGTCGTTCGCTCCAAGCTGGGCTGTGTGCACGAACC
CCCCGTTCAGCCCGACCGCTGCGCCTTATCCGGTAACTATCGTCTTGAGTCCAACCCGGTAAGACACGAC
TTATCGCCACTGGCAGCAGCCACTGGTAACAGGATTAGCAGAGCGAGGTATGTAGGCGGTGCTACAGAGT
TCTTGAAGTGGTGGCCTAACTACGGCTACACTAGAAGAACAGTATTTGGTATCTGCGCTCTGCTGAAGCC
AGTTACCTTCGGAAAAAGAGTTGGTAGCTCTTGATCCGGCAAACAAACCACCGCTGGTAGCGGTGGTTTT
TTTGTTTGCAAGCAGCAGATTACGCGCAGAAAAAAAGGATCTCAA
